Addgene plasmid #174171: EFSp-GFP-Empty
Purpose: (Empty Backbone) Control lentiviral vector expressing GFP under control of the EFS promoter.
Depositing lab: Rod Bremner. Depositing organization: Sinai Health System. Publication: Binary pan-cancer classes with distinct vulnerabilities defined by pro- or anti-cancer YAP/TEAD activity. Pearson JD, Huang K, Pacal M, McCurdy SR, Lu S, Aubry A, Yu T, Wadosky KM, Zhang L, Wang T, Gregorieff A, Ahmad M, Dimaras H, Langille E, Cole SPC, Monnier PP, Lok BH, Tsao MS, Akeno N, Schramek D, Wikenheiser-Brokamp KA, Knudsen ES, Witkiewicz AK, Wrana JL, Goodrich DW, Bremner R. Cancer Cell. 2021 Jul 13. pii: S1535-6108(21)00338-X. doi: 10.1016/j.ccell.2021.06.016. PubMed 34270926.
Backbone
  Vector backbone: pLKO.1
  Backbone size (bp): 7770
  Modifications to backbone: U6-shRNA sequence was removed and the original human PGK promoter was replaced with the EFS promoter. Puromycin resistance gene was replaced with an IRES-GFP-T2A-puroR sequence.
  Vector type: Mammalian Expression, Lentiviral
  Promoter: EFS
  Selectable markers: Puromycin
Growth in bacteria
  Bacterial resistance: Ampicillin, 100 μg/mL
  Growth temperature: 37°C
  Growth strain: NEB Stable
  Growth instructions: Recommend TB over LB media.
  Copy number: High Copy
Gene/Insert
  Sequencing primers: 5′ GAGAACCGTATATAAGTGCAGTAG
Terms and licenses: Academic/Nonprofit Terms; Industry Terms: Not Available to Industry
How to cite: EFSp-GFP-Empty was a gift from Rod Bremner (Addgene plasmid # 174171 ; http://n2t.net/addgene:174171 ; RRID:Addgene_174171)
