[The description below was written by a language model from this plasmid's Addgene catalogue record and pLannotate feature annotations shown in this document.]
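Description:
EFSp-GFP-Empty is a 7,770 bp lentiviral mammalian expression vector derived from pLKO.1, deposited as an empty backbone and control. According to the record, the U6-shRNA cassette of pLKO.1 was removed, the human PGK promoter was replaced with the EFS promoter (annotated as the EF-1α core promoter, with a short residual hPGK fragment just downstream), and the puromycin resistance gene was replaced with an IRES-GFP-T2A-puroR cassette. In bacteria the plasmid is maintained through a high-copy ColE1/pUC-type origin and selected with ampicillin via β-lactamase. An f1 origin, an SV40 origin and poly(A) signal, T7 and T3 promoters, and lac-derived remnants are also present in the backbone.

The viral portion has a third-generation, self-inactivating layout. An RSV promoter drives a truncated HIV-1 5' LTR, followed by the Ψ packaging signal with a gag fragment, the RRE for Rev-dependent nuclear export of the genomic RNA, and the cPPT/CTS. The 3' LTR carries the ΔU3 deletion, which inactivates LTR promoter activity after integration. Between these elements, EFS produces a single transcript in which an EMCV IRES directs translation of EGFP, followed by PuroR. The T2A named in the catalogue entry is not separately annotated but fits the short gap between the two coding sequences, where it would allow them to be produced as separate proteins. The space between the promoter and the IRES is presumably where a gene of interest would be placed in derivative constructs, although the record does not describe a cloning site. As supplied, the vector marks transduced cells with green fluorescence and puromycin resistance, serving as a GFP-only control for matched expression vectors.
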