Features (pLannotate 1.2.2; 27 found; start..end, strand, type, name):
      1..227     +  promoter       RSV promoter: Rous sarcoma virus enhancer/promoter
    228..408     +  LTR            5' LTR (truncated): truncated 5' long terminal repeat (LTR) from HIV-1
    455..580     +  misc_feature   HIV-1 Ψ: packaging signal of human immunodeficiency virus type 1
    564..927     +  CDS            HIV-1 gag (fragment): gag protein from human immunodeficiency virus 1; gag
   1073..1306    +  misc_feature   RRE: The Rev response element (RRE) of HIV-1 allows for Rev-dependent mRNA export from the nucleus to the cytoplasm.
   1683..1707    +  CDS            Rev (fragment): human immunodeficiency virus 1 (HIV-1) Rev protein; rev; enhances nuclear export of unspliced and incompletely spliced viral mRNAs
   1748..1865    +  misc_feature   cPPT/CTS: central polypurine tract and central termination sequence of HIV-1
   1935..2146    +  promoter       EF-1α core promoter: core promoter for human elongation factor EF-1α
   2148..2174    +  promoter       hPGK promoter (fragment): human phosphoglycerate kinase 1 promoter
   2306..2768    +  misc_feature   IRES: internal ribosome entry site (IRES) of the encephalomyocarditis virus (EMCV)
   2782..3498    +  CDS            EGFP: EGFP is a basic (constitutively fluorescent) green fluorescent protein published in 1996, derived from Aequorea victoria. It is reported to be a rapidly-maturing weak dimer with moderate acid sensitivity.
   3562..4161    +  CDS            PuroR: puromycin N-acetyltransferase; pac from Streptomyces alboniger; confers resistance to puromycin
   4204..4287    +  CDS            nef (fragment): NEF_HV1Z2 - Experimental evidence at protein level: Swiss-Prot protein existence level 1. Extracellular Nef protein targets CD4(+) T-lymphocytes for apoptosis by interacting with CXCR4 surface receptors. From Human immunodeficiency virus type 1 group M subtype D (isolate Z2/CDC-Z34) (HIV-1).
   4289..4522    +  LTR            3' LTR (ΔU3): self-inactivating 3' long terminal repeat (LTR) from HIV-1
   4594..4715    +  polyA_signal   SV40 poly(A) signal: SV40 polyadenylation signal
   4755..4890    +  rep_origin     SV40 ori: SV40 origin of replication
   4911..4929    -  promoter       T7 promoter: promoter for bacteriophage T7 RNA polymerase
   4937..5092    +  CDS            lacZα (fragment): LacZα fragment of β-galactosidase; lacZ fragment
   5097..5525    +  rep_origin     f1 ori (sequence partly withheld): f1 bacteriophage origin of replication; arrow indicates direction of (+) strand synthesis
   5578..5682    +  promoter       AmpR promoter: bla
   5683..6543    +  CDS            AmpR: β-lactamase; bla; confers resistance to ampicillin, carbenicillin, and related antibiotics
   6714..7302    +  rep_origin     ori: high-copy-number ColE1/pMB1/pBR322/pUC origin of replication
   7485..7577    +  CDS            lacI (fragment): lac repressor; lacI; The lac repressor binds to the lac operator to inhibit transcription in E. coli. This inhibition can be relieved by adding lactose or isopropyl-β-D-thiogalactopyranoside (IPTG).
   7590..7611    +  protein_bind   CAP binding site: CAP binding activates transcription in the presence of cAMP. E. coli catabolite activator protein
   7626..7656    +  promoter       lac promoter: promoter for the E. coli lac operon
   7664..7680    +  protein_bind   lac operator: The lac repressor binds to the lac operator to inhibit transcription in E. coli. This inhibition can be relieved by adding lactose or isopropyl-β-D-thiogalactopyranoside (IPTG). lac repressor encoded by lacI
   7725..7743    +  promoter       T3 promoter: promoter for bacteriophage T3 RNA polymerase
>Addgene plasmid #174171 | EFSp-GFP-Empty | addgene full sequence | sequence record 340286 | Addgene NGS Result
TGTAGTCTTATGCAATACTCTTGTAGTCTTGCAACATGGTAACGATGAGTTAGCAACATGCCTTACAAGG
AGAGAAAAAGCACCGTGCATGCCGATTGGTGGAAGTAAGGTGGTACGATCGTGCCTTATTAGGAAGGCAA
CAGACGGGTCTGACATGGATTGGACGAACCACTGAATTGCCGCATTGCAGAGATATTGTATTTAAGTGCC
TAGCTCGATACATAAACGGGTCTCTCTGGTTAGACCAGATCTGAGCCTGGGAGCTCTCTGGCTAACTAGG
GAACCCACTGCTTAAGCCTCAATAAAGCTTGCCTTGAGTGCTTCAAGTAGTGTGTGCCCGTCTGTTGTGT
GACTCTGGTAACTAGAGATCCCTCAGACCCTTTTAGTCAGTGTGGAAAATCTCTAGCAGTGGCGCCCGAA
CAGGGACTTGAAAGCGAAAGGGAAACCAGAGGAGCTCTCTCGACGCAGGACTCGGCTTGCTGAAGCGCGC
ACGGCAAGAGGCGAGGGGCGGCGACTGGTGAGTACGCCAAAAATTTTGACTAGCGGAGGCTAGAAGGAGA
GAGATGGGTGCGAGAGCGTCAGTATTAAGCGGGGGAGAATTAGATCGCGATGGGAAAAAATTCGGTTAAG
GCCAGGGGGAAAGAAAAAATATAAATTAAAACATATAGTATGGGCAAGCAGGGAGCTAGAACGATTCGCA
GTTAATCCTGGCCTGTTAGAAACATCAGAAGGCTGTAGACAAATACTGGGACAGCTACAACCATCCCTTC
AGACAGGATCAGAAGAACTTAGATCATTATATAATACAGTAGCAACCCTCTATTGTGTGCATCAAAGGAT
AGAGATAAAAGACACCAAGGAAGCTTTAGACAAGATAGAGGAAGAGCAAAACAAAAGTAAGACCACCGCA
CAGCAAGCGGCCGCTGATCTTCAGACCTGGAGGAGGAGATATGAGGGACAATTGGAGAAGTGAATTATAT
AAATATAAAGTAGTAAAAATTGAACCATTAGGAGTAGCACCCACCAAGGCAAAGAGAAGAGTGGTGCAGA
GAGAAAAAAGAGCAGTGGGAATAGGAGCTTTGTTCCTTGGGTTCTTGGGAGCAGCAGGAAGCACTATGGG
CGCAGCGTCAATGACGCTGACGGTACAGGCCAGACAATTATTGTCTGGTATAGTGCAGCAGCAGAACAAT
TTGCTGAGGGCTATTGAGGCGCAACAGCATCTGTTGCAACTCACAGTCTGGGGCATCAAGCAGCTCCAGG
CAAGAATCCTGGCTGTGGAAAGATACCTAAAGGATCAACAGCTCCTGGGGATTTGGGGTTGCTCTGGAAA
ACTCATTTGCACCACTGCTGTGCCTTGGAATGCTAGTTGGAGTAATAAATCTCTGGAACAGATTTGGAAT
CACACGACCTGGATGGAGTGGGACAGAGAAATTAACAATTACACAAGCTTAATACACTCCTTAATTGAAG
AATCGCAAAACCAGCAAGAAAAGAATGAACAAGAATTATTGGAATTAGATAAATGGGCAAGTTTGTGGAA
TTGGTTTAACATAACAAATTGGCTGTGGTATATAAAATTATTCATAATGATAGTAGGAGGCTTGGTAGGT
TTAAGAATAGTTTTTGCTGTACTTTCTATAGTGAATAGAGTTAGGCAGGGATATTCACCATTATCGTTTC
AGACCCACCTCCCAACCCCGAGGGGACAATTCTCGACCTCGAGACAAATGGCAGTATTCATCCACAATTT
TAAAAGAAAAGGGGGGATTGGGGGGTACAGTGCAGGGGAAAGAATAGTAGACATAATAGCAACAGACATA
CAAACTAAAGAATTACAAAAACAAATTACAAAAATTCAAAATTTTCGGGTTTATTACAGGGACAGCAGAG
ATCCACTTTGGCCGCGGCTCGAGGTGGCTCCGGTGCCCGTCAGTGGGCAGAGCGCACATCGCCCACAGTC
CCCGAGAAGTTGGGGGGAGGGGTCGGCAATTGATCCGGTGCCTAGAGAAGGTGGCGCGGGGTAAACTGGG
AAAGTGATGTCGTGTACTGGCTCCGCCTTTTTCCCGAGGGTGGGGGAGAACCGTATATAAGTGCAGTAGT
CGCCGTGAACGTTCTTTTTCGCAACGGGTTTGCCGCCAGAACACAGGGACCGAATCACCGACCTCTCTCC
CCAGGGGGATCAATTCCGCCCCCCCCCCTCTCCCTCCCCCCCCCCTAACGTTACTGGCCGAAGCCGCTTG
GAATAAGGCCGGTGTGCGTTTGTCTATATGTTATTTTCCACCATATTGCCGTCTTTTGGCAATGTGAGGG
CCCGGAAACCTGGCCCTGTCTTCTTGACGAGCATTCCTAGGGGTCTTTCCCCTCTCGCCAAAGGAATGCA
AGGTCTGTTGAATGTCGTGAAGGAAGCAGTTCCTCTGGAAGCTTCTTGAAGACAAACAACGTCTGTAGCG
ACCCTTTGCAGGCAGCGGAACCCCCCACCTGGCGACAGGTGCCTCTGCGGCCAAAAGCCACGTGTATAAG
ATACACCTGCAAAGGCGGCACAACCCCAGTGCCACGTTGTGAGTTGGATAGTTGTGGAAAGAGTCAAATG
GCTCTCCTCAAGCGTATTCAACAAGGGGCTGAAGGATGCCCAGAAGGTACCCCATTGTATGGGATCTGAT
CTGGGGCCTCGGTGCACATGCTTTACATGTGTTTAGTCGAGGTTAAAAAAACGTCTAGGCCCCCCGAACC
ACGGGGACGTGGTTTTCCTTTGAAAAACACGATGATAATATGGCCACAACCATGGTGAGCAAGGGCGAGG
AGCTGTTCACCGGGGTGGTGCCCATCCTGGTCGAGCTGGACGGCGACGTAAACGGCCACAAGTTCAGCGT
GTCCGGCGAGGGCGAGGGCGATGCCACCTACGGCAAGCTGACCCTGAAGTTCATCTGCACCACCGGCAAG
CTGCCCGTGCCCTGGCCCACCCTCGTGACCACCCTGACCTACGGCGTGCAGTGCTTCAGCCGCTACCCCG
ACCACATGAAGCAGCACGACTTCTTCAAGTCCGCCATGCCCGAAGGCTACGTCCAGGAGCGCACCATCTT
CTTCAAGGACGACGGCAACTACAAGACCCGCGCCGAGGTGAAGTTCGAGGGCGACACCCTGGTGAACCGC
ATCGAGCTGAAGGGCATCGACTTCAAGGAGGACGGCAACATCCTGGGGCACAAGCTGGAGTACAACTACA
ACAGCCACAACGTCTATATCATGGCCGACAAGCAGAAGAACGGCATCAAGGTGAACTTCAAGATCCGCCA
CAACATCGAGGACGGCAGCGTGCAGCTCGCCGACCACTACCAGCAGAACACCCCCATCGGCGACGGCCCC
GTGCTGCTGCCCGACAACCACTACCTGAGCACCCAGTCCGCCCTGAGCAAAGACCCCAACGAGAAGCGCG
ATCACATGGTCCTGCTGGAGTTCGTGACCGCCGCCGGGATCACTCTCGGCATGGACGAGCTGTACAAGGG
CAGCGGAGAGGGCAGAGGAAGTCTGCTAACATGCGGTGACGTCGAGGAGAATCCTGGACCCATGACCGAG
TACAAGCCCACGGTGCGCCTCGCCACCCGCGACGACGTCCCCAGGGCCGTACGCACCCTCGCCGCCGCGT
TCGCCGACTACCCCGCCACGCGCCACACCGTCGATCCGGACCGCCACATCGAGCGGGTCACCGAGCTGCA
AGAACTCTTCCTCACGCGCGTCGGGCTCGACATCGGCAAGGTGTGGGTCGCGGACGACGGCGCCGCGGTG
GCGGTCTGGACCACGCCGGAGAGCGTCGAAGCGGGGGCGGTGTTCGCCGAGATCGGCCCGCGCATGGCCG
AGTTGAGCGGTTCCCGGCTGGCCGCGCAGCAACAGATGGAAGGCCTCCTGGCGCCGCACCGGCCCAAGGA
GCCCGCGTGGTTCCTGGCCACCGTCGGCGTCTCGCCCGACCACCAGGGCAAGGGTCTGGGCAGCGCCGTC
GTGCTCCCCGGAGTGGAGGCGGCCGAGCGCGCCGGGGTGCCCGCCTTCCTGGAGACCTCCGCGCCCCGCA
ACCTCCCCTTCTACGAGCGGCTCGGCTTCACCGTCACCGCCGACGTCGAGGTGCCCGAAGGACCGCGCAC
CTGGTGCATGACCCGCAAGCCCGGTGCCTGACGCCCGCCCCACGACCCGCAGCGCCCGACCGAAAGGAGC
GCACGACCCCATGCATCGGTACCTTTAAGACCAATGACTTACAAGGCAGCTGTAGATCTTAGCCACTTTT
TAAAAGAAAAGGGGGGACTGGAAGGGCTAATTCACTCCCAACGAAGACAAGATCTGCTTTTTGCTTGTAC
TGGGTCTCTCTGGTTAGACCAGATCTGAGCCTGGGAGCTCTCTGGCTAACTAGGGAACCCACTGCTTAAG
CCTCAATAAAGCTTGCCTTGAGTGCTTCAAGTAGTGTGTGCCCGTCTGTTGTGTGACTCTGGTAACTAGA
GATCCCTCAGACCCTTTTAGTCAGTGTGGAAAATCTCTAGCAGTAGTAGTTCATGTCATCTTATTATTCA
GTATTTATAACTTGCAAAGAAATGAATATCAGAGAGTGAGAGGAACTTGTTTATTGCAGCTTATAATGGT
TACAAATAAAGCAATAGCATCACAAATTTCACAAATAAAGCATTTTTTTCACTGCATTCTAGTTGTGGTT
TGTCCAAACTCATCAATGTATCTTATCATGTCTGGCTCTAGCTATCCCGCCCCTAACTCCGCCCATCCCG
CCCCTAACTCCGCCCAGTTCCGCCCATTCTCCGCCCCATGGCTGACTAATTTTTTTTATTTATGCAGAGG
CCGAGGCCGCCTCGGCCTCTGAGCTATTCCAGAAGTAGTGAGGAGGCTTTTTTGGAGGCCTAGGGACGTA
CCCAATTCGCCCTATAGTGAGTCGTATTACGCGCGCTCACTGGCCGTCGTTTTACAACGTCGTGACTGGG
AAAACCCTGGCGTTACCCAACTTAATCGCCTTGCAGCACATCCCCCTTTCGCCAGCTGGCGTAATAGCGA
AGAGGCCCGCACCGATCGCCCTTCCCAACAGTTGCGCAGCCTGAATGGCGAATGGG
[124 nt withheld, positions 5097-5220]
C
[91 nt withheld, positions 5222-5312]
A
[49 nt withheld, positions 5314-5362]
CCTTTGACGTTGGAGTCCACGTTCTTT
[37 nt withheld, positions 5390-5426]
ACCCTATCTCGGTCTATTCTTTTGATTTATAAGGGATTTTGCCGATTTCGGCCTATTGGTTAAAAAATGA
GCTGATTTAACAAAAATTTAACGCGAATTTTAACAAAATATTAACGCTTACAATTTAGGTGGCACTTTTC
GGGGAAATGTGCGCGGAACCCCTATTTGTTTATTTTTCTAAATACATTCAAATATGTATCCGCTCATGAG
ACAATAACCCTGATAAATGCTTCAATAATATTGAAAAAGGAAGAGTATGAGTATTCAACATTTCCGTGTC
GCCCTTATTCCCTTTTTTGCGGCATTTTGCCTTCCTGTTTTTGCTCACCCAGAAACGCTGGTGAAAGTAA
AAGATGCTGAAGATCAGTTGGGTGCACGAGTGGGTTACATCGAACTGGATCTCAACAGCGGTAAGATCCT
TGAGAGTTTTCGCCCCGAAGAACGTTTTCCAATGATGAGCACTTTTAAAGTTCTGCTATGTGGCGCGGTA
TTATCCCGTATTGACGCCGGGCAAGAGCAACTCGGTCGCCGCATACACTATTCTCAGAATGACTTGGTTG
AGTACTCACCAGTCACAGAAAAGCATCTTACGGATGGCATGACAGTAAGAGAATTATGCAGTGCTGCCAT
AACCATGAGTGATAACACTGCGGCCAACTTACTTCTGACAACGATCGGAGGACCGAAGGAGCTAACCGCT
TTTTTGCACAACATGGGGGATCATGTAACTCGCCTTGATCGTTGGGAACCGGAGCTGAATGAAGCCATAC
CAAACGACGAGCGTGACACCACGATGCCTGTAGCAATGGCAACAACGTTGCGCAAACTATTAACTGGCGA
ACTACTTACTCTAGCTTCCCGGCAACAATTAATAGACTGGATGGAGGCGGATAAAGTTGCAGGACCACTT
CTGCGCTCGGCCCTTCCGGCTGGCTGGTTTATTGCTGATAAATCTGGAGCCGGTGAGCGTGGGTCTCGCG
GTATCATTGCAGCACTGGGGCCAGATGGTAAGCCCTCCCGTATCGTAGTTATCTACACGACGGGGAGTCA
GGCAACTATGGATGAACGAAATAGACAGATCGCTGAGATAGGTGCCTCACTGATTAAGCATTGGTAACTG
TCAGACCAAGTTTACTCATATATACTTTAGATTGATTTAAAACTTCATTTTTAATTTAAAAGGATCTAGG
TGAAGATCCTTTTTGATAATCTCATGACCAAAATCCCTTAACGTGAGTTTTCGTTCCACTGAGCGTCAGA
CCCCGTAGAAAAGATCAAAGGATCTTCTTGAGATCCTTTTTTTCTGCGCGTAATCTGCTGCTTGCAAACA
AAAAAACCACCGCTACCAGCGGTGGTTTGTTTGCCGGATCAAGAGCTACCAACTCTTTTTCCGAAGGTAA
CTGGCTTCAGCAGAGCGCAGATACCAAATACTGTTCTTCTAGTGTAGCCGTAGTTAGGCCACCACTTCAA
GAACTCTGTAGCACCGCCTACATACCTCGCTCTGCTAATCCTGTTACCAGTGGCTGCTGCCAGTGGCGAT
AAGTCGTGTCTTACCGGGTTGGACTCAAGACGATAGTTACCGGATAAGGCGCAGCGGTCGGGCTGAACGG
GGGGTTCGTGCACACAGCCCAGCTTGGAGCGAACGACCTACACCGAACTGAGATACCTACAGCGTGAGCT
ATGAGAAAGCGCCACGCTTCCCGAAGGGAGAAAGGCGGACAGGTATCCGGTAAGCGGCAGGGTCGGAACA
GGAGAGCGCACGAGGGAGCTTCCAGGGGGAAACGCCTGGTATCTTTATAGTCCTGTCGGGTTTCGCCACC
TCTGACTTGAGCGTCGATTTTTGTGATGCTCGTCAGGGGGGCGGAGCCTATGGAAAAACGCCAGCAACGC
GGCCTTTTTACGGTTCCTGGCCTTTTGCTGGCCTTTTGCTCACATGTTCTTTCCTGCGTTATCCCCTGAT
TCTGTGGATAACCGTATTACCGCCTTTGAGTGAGCTGATACCGCTCGCCGCAGCCGAACGACCGAGCGCA
GCGAGTCAGTGAGCGAGGAAGCGGAAGAGCGCCCAATACGCAAACCGCCTCTCCCCGCGCGTTGGCCGAT
TCATTAATGCAGCTGGCACGACAGGTTTCCCGACTGGAAAGCGGGCAGTGAGCGCAACGCAATTAATGTG
AGTTAGCTCACTCATTAGGCACCCCAGGCTTTACACTTTATGCTTCCGGCTCGTATGTTGTGTGGAATTG
TGAGCGGATAACAATTTCACACAGGAAACAGCTATGACCATGATTACGCCAAGCGCGCAATTAACCCTCA
CTAAAGGGAACAAAAGCTGGAGCTGCAAGCTTAA
